>Addgene plasmid #166701 | pGEX-PP-NEDD4L-WW1(193-226) | addgene full sequence | sequence record 329053 | Addgene NGS Result
AGCTTATCGACTGCACGGTGCACCAATGCTTCTGGCGTCAGGCAGCCATCGGAAGCTGTGGTATGGCTGT
GCAGGTCGTAAATCACTGCATAATTCGTGTCGCTCAAGGCGCACTCCCGTTCTGGATAATGTTTTTTGCG
CCGACATCATAACGGTTCTGGCAAATATTCTGAAATGAGCTGTTGACAATTAATCATCGGCTCGTATAAT
GTGTGGAATTGTGAGCGGATAACAATTTCACACAGGAAACAGTATTCATGTCCCCTATACTAGGTTATTG
GAAAATTAAGGGCCTTGTGCAACCCACTCGACTTCTTTTGGAATATCTTGAAGAAAAATATGAAGAGCAT
TTGTATGAGCGCGATGAAGGTGATAAATGGCGAAACAAAAAGTTTGAATTGGGTTTGGAGTTTCCCAATC
TTCCTTATTATATTGATGGTGATGTTAAATTAACACAGTCTATGGCCATCATACGTTATATAGCTGACAA
GCACAACATGTTGGGTGGTTGTCCAAAAGAGCGTGCAGAGATTTCAATGCTTGAAGGAGCGGTTTTGGAT
ATTAGATACGGTGTTTCGAGAATTGCATATAGTAAAGACTTTGAAACTCTCAAAGTTGATTTTCTTAGCA
AGCTACCTGAAATGCTGAAAATGTTCGAAGATCGTTTATGTCATAAAACATATTTAAATGGTGATCATGT
AACCCATCCTGACTTCATGTTGTATGACGCTCTTGATGTTGTTTTATACATGGACCCAATGTGCCTGGAT
GCGTTCCCAAAATTAGTTTGTTTTAAAAAACGTATTGAAGCTATCCCACAAATTGATAAGTACTTGAAAT
CCAGCAAGTATATAGCATGGCCTTTGCAGGGCTGGCAAGCCACGTTTGGTGGTGGCGACCATCCTCCAAA
ATCGGATCTGGTTCCGCGTGGATCTCCGCTTGAAGTCCTCTTTCAGGGACCCCATATGCCTCCTCTGCCT
CCCGGGTGGGAAGAAAAAGTGGACAATTTAGGCCGAACTTACTATGTCAACCACAACAACCGGACCACTC
AGTGGCACAGACCAAGCCTGTAAGGATCCTCGAGAATTCATCGTGACTGACTGACGATCTGCCTCGCGCG
TTTCGGTGATGACGGTGAAAACCTCTGACACATGCAGCTCCCGGAGACGGTCACAGCTTGTCTGTAAGCG
GATGCCGGGAGCAGACAAGCCCGTCAGGGCGCGTCAGCGGGTGTTGGCGGGTGTCGGGGCGCAGCCATGA
CCCAGTCACGTAGCGATAGCGGAGTGTATAATTCTTGAAGACGAAAGGGCCTCGTGATACGCCTATTTTT
ATAGGTTAATGTCATGATAATAATGGTTTCTTAGACGTCAGGTGGCACTTTTCGGGGAAATGTGCGCGGA
ACCCCTATTTGTTTATTTTTCTAAATACATTCAAATATGTATCCGCTCATGAGACAATAACCCTGATAAA
TGCTTCAATAATATTGAAAAAGGAAGAGTATGAGTATTCAACATTTCCGTGTCGCCCTTATTCCCTTTTT
TGCGGCATTTTGCCTTCCTGTTTTTGCTCACCCAGAAACGCTGGTGAAAGTAAAAGATGCTGAAGATCAG
TTGGGTGCACGAGTGGGTTACATCGAACTGGATCTCAACAGCGGTAAGATCCTTGAGAGTTTTCGCCCCG
AAGAACGTTTTCCAATGATGAGCACTTTTAAAGTTCTGCTATGTGGCGCGGTATTATCCCGTGTTGACGC
CGGGCAAGAGCAACTCGGTCGCCGCATACACTATTCTCAGAATGACTTGGTTGAGTACTCACCAGTCACA
GAAAAGCATCTTACGGATGGCATGACAGTAAGAGAATTATGCAGTGCTGCCATAACCATGAGTGATAACA
CTGCGGCCAACTTACTTCTGACAACGATCGGAGGACCGAAGGAGCTAACCGCTTTTTTGCACAACATGGG
AGATCATGTAACTCGCCTTGATCGTTGGGAACCGGAGCTGAATGAAGCCATACCAAACGACGAGCGTGAC
ACCACGATGCCTGCAGCAATGGCAACAACGTTGCGCAAACTATTAACTGGCGAACTACTTACTCTAGCTT
CCCGGCAACAATTAATAGACTGGATGGAGGCGGATAAAGTTGCAGGACCACTTCTGCGCTCGGCCCTTCC
GGCTGGCTGGTTTATTGCTGATAAATCTGGAGCCGGTGAGCGTGGGTCTCGCGGTATCATTGCAGCACTG
GGGCCAGATGGTAAGCCCTCCCGTATCGTAGTTATCTACACGACGGGGAGTCAGGCAACTATGGATGAAC
GAAATAGACAGATCGCTGAGATAGGTGCCTCACTGATTAAGCATTGGTAACTGTCAGACCAAGTTTACTC
ATATATACTTTAGATTGATTTAAAACTTCATTTTTAATTTAAAAGGATCTAGGTGAAGATCCTTTTTGAT
AATCTCATGACCAAAATCCCTTAACGTGAGTTTTCGTTCCACTGAGCGTCAGACCCCGTAGAAAAGATCA
AAGGATCTTCTTGAGATCCTTTTTTTCTGCGCGTAATCTGCTGCTTGCAAACAAAAAAACCACCGCTACC
AGCGGTGGTTTGTTTGCCGGATCAAGAGCTACCAACTCTTTTTCCGAAGGTAACTGGCTTCAGCAGAGCG
CAGATACCAAATACTGTCCTTCTAGTGTAGCCGTAGTTAGGCCACCACTTCAAGAACTCTGTAGCACCGC
CTACATACCTCGCTCTGCTAATCCTGTTACCAGTGGCTGCTGCCAGTGGCGATAAGTCGTGTCTTACCGG
GTTGGACTCAAGACGATAGTTACCGGATAAGGCGCAGCGGTCGGGCTGAACGGGGGGTTCGTGCACACAG
CCCAGCTTGGAGCGAACGACCTACACCGAACTGAGATACCTACAGCGTGAGCTATGAGAAAGCGCCACGC
TTCCCGAAGGGAGAAAGGCGGACAGGTATCCGGTAAGCGGCAGGGTCGGAACAGGAGAGCGCACGAGGGA
GCTTCCAGGGGGAAACGCCTGGTATCTTTATAGTCCTGTCGGGTTTCGCCACCTCTGACTTGAGCGTCGA
TTTTTGTGATGCTCGTCAGGGGGGCGGAGCCTATGGAAAAACGCCAGCAACGCGGCCTTTTTACGGTTCC
TGGCCTTTTGCTGGCCTTTTGCTCACATGTTCTTTCCTGCGTTATCCCCTGATTCTGTGGATAACCGTAT
TACCGCCTTTGAGTGAGCTGATACCGCTCGCCGCAGCCGAACGACCGAGCGCAGCGAGTCAGTGAGCGAG
GAAGCGGAAGAGCGCCTGATGCGGTATTTTCTCCTTACGCATCTGTGCGGTATTTCACACCGCATAAATT
CCGACACCATCGAATGGCGCAAAACCTTTCGCGGTATGGCATGATAGCGCCCGGAAGAGAGTCAATTCAG
GGTGGTGAATGTGAAACCAGTAACGTTATACGATGTCGCAGAGTATGCCGGTGTCTCTTATCAGACCGTT
TCCCGCGTGGTGAACCAGGCCAGCCACGTTTCTGCGAAAACGCGGGAAAAAGTGGAAGCGGCGATGGCGG
AGCTGAATTACATTCCCAACCGCGTGGCACAACAACTGGCGGGCAAACAGTCGTTGCTGATTGGCGTTGC
CACCTCCAGTCTGGCCCTGCACGCGCCGTCGCAAATTGTCGCGGCGATTAAATCTCGCGCCGATCAACTG
GGTGCCAGCGTGGTGGTGTCGATGGTAGAACGAAGCGGCGTCGAAGCCTGTAAAGCGGCGGTGCACAATC
TTCTCGCGCAACGCGTCAGTGGGCTGATCATTAACTATCCGCTGGATGACCAGGATGCCATTGCTGTGGA
AGCTGCCTGCACTAATGTTCCGGCGTTATTTCTTGATGTCTCTGACCAGACACCCATCAACAGTATTATT
TTCTCCCATGAAGACGGTACGCGACTGGGCGTGGAGCATCTGGTCGCATTGGGTCACCAGCAAATCGCGC
TGTTAGCGGGCCCATTAAGTTCTGTCTCGGCGCGTCTGCGTCTGGCTGGCTGGCATAAATATCTCACTCG
CAATCAAATTCAGCCGATAGCGGAACGGGAAGGCGACTGGAGTGCCATGTCCGGTTTTCAACAAACCATG
CAAATGCTGAATGAGGGCATCGTTCCCACTGCGATGCTGGTTGCCAACGATCAGATGGCGCTGGGCGCAA
TGCGCGCCATTACCGAGTCCGGGCTGCGCGTTGGTGCGGATATCTCGGTAGTGGGATACGACGATACCGA
AGACAGCTCATGTTATATCCCGCCGTTAACCACCATCAAACAGGATTTTCGCCTGCTGGGGCAAACCAGC
GTGGACCGCTTGCTGCAACTCTCTCAGGGCCAGGCGGTGAAGGGCAATCAGCTGTTGCCCGTCTCACTGG
TGAAAAGAAAAACCACCCTGGCGCCCAATACGCAAACCGCCTCTCCCCGCGCGTTGGCCGATTCATTAAT
GCAGCTGGCACGACAGGTTTCCCGACTGGAAAGCGGGCAGTGAGCGCAACGCAATTAATGTAAGTTAGCT
CACTCATTAGGCACCCCAGGCTTTACACTTTATGCTTCCGGCTCGTATGTTGTGTGGAATTGTGAGCGGA
TAACAATTTCACACAGGAAACAGCTATGACCATGATTACGGATTCACTGGCCGTCGTTTTACAACGTCGT
GACTGGGAAAACCCTGGCGTTACCCAACTTAATCGCCTTGCAGCACATCCCCCTTTCGCCAGCTGGCGTA
ATAGCGAAGAGGCCCGCACCGATCGCCCTTCCCAACAGTTGCGCAGCCTGAATGGCGAATGGCGCTTTGC
CTGGTTTCCGGCACCAGAAGCGGTGCCGGAAAGCTGGCTGGAGTGCGATCTTCCTGAGGCCGATACTGTC
GTCGTCCCCTCAAACTGGCAGATGCACGGTTACGATGCGCCCATCTACACCAACGTGACCTATCCCATTA
CGGTCAATCCGCCGTTTGTTCCCACGGAGAATCCGACGGGTTGTTACTCGCTCACATTTAATGTTGATGA
AAGCTGGCTACAGGAAGGCCAGACGCGAATTATTTTTGATGGCGTTGGAATT
Features (pLannotate 1.2.2; 18 found; start..end, strand, type, name):
    183..211     +  promoter       tac promoter: strong E. coli promoter; hybrid between the trp and lac UV5 promoters
    219..235     +  protein_bind   lac operator: The lac repressor binds to the lac operator to inhibit transcription in E. coli. This inhibition can be relieved by adding lactose or isopropyl-β-D-thiogalactopyranoside (IPTG). lac repressor encoded by lacI
    258..911     +  CDS            GST26_SCHJA: Experimental evidence at protein level: Swiss-Prot protein existence level 1. GST isoenzymes appear to play a central role in the parasite detoxification system. Other functions are also suspected including a role in increasing the solubility of haematin in the parasite gut. From Schistosoma japonicum (Blood fluke).
    939..962     +  CDS            HRV 3C site: recognition and cleavage site for human rhinovirus 3C and PreScission proteases
    975..1064    +  CDS            yki (fragment): YAP1_DROME - Experimental evidence at protein level: Swiss-Prot protein existence level 1. Transcriptional coactivator which is the critical downstream regulatory target in the Hippo/SWH (Sav/Wts/Hpo) signaling pathway that plays a pivotal role in organ size control and tumor suppression by restricting proliferation and promoting apoptosis (PubMed:16096061, PubMed:18313299, PubMed:22615583, PubMed:27462444). The core of this pathway is composed of a kinase cascade wherein Hippo (Hpo), in complex with its regulatory protein Salvador (Sav), phosphorylates and activates Warts (Wts) in complex wit
   1109..1148    +  CDS            rop (fragment): Rop protein, which maintains plasmids at low copy number; rop
   1250..1290    +  misc_feature   bom (fragment): basis of mobility region from pBR322
   1395..1499    +  promoter       AmpR promoter: bla
   1500..2357    +  CDS            bla: BLAT_ECOLX - Experimental evidence at protein level: Swiss-Prot protein existence level 1. TEM-type are the most prevalent beta-lactamases in enterobacteria; they hydrolyze the beta-lactam bond in susceptible beta-lactam antibiotics, thus conferring resistance to penicillins and cephalosporins. TEM-3 and TEM-4 are capable of hydrolyzing cefotaxime and ceftazidime. TEM-5 is capable of hydrolyzing ceftazidime. TEM-6 is capable of hydrolyzing ceftazidime and aztreonam. TEM-8/CAZ-2, TEM- 16/CAZ-7 and TEM-24/CAZ-6 are markedly active against ceftazidime. IRT- 4 shows resistance to beta-lactamase in
   2531..3119    +  rep_origin     ori: high-copy-number ColE1/pMB1/pBR322/pUC origin of replication
   3305..3356    -  misc_feature   bom (fragment): basis of mobility region from pBR322
   3363..3440    +  promoter       lacI promoter: lacI
   3441..4523    +  CDS            lacI: lac repressor; lacI; The lac repressor binds to the lac operator to inhibit transcription in E. coli. This inhibition can be relieved by adding lactose or isopropyl-β-D-thiogalactopyranoside (IPTG).
   4536..4557    +  protein_bind   CAP binding site: CAP binding activates transcription in the presence of cAMP. E. coli catabolite activator protein
   4572..4602    +  promoter       lac promoter: promoter for the E. coli lac operon
   4610..4626    +  protein_bind   lac operator: The lac repressor binds to the lac operator to inhibit transcription in E. coli. This inhibition can be relieved by adding lactose or isopropyl-β-D-thiogalactopyranoside (IPTG). lac repressor encoded by lacI
   4646..4819    +  CDS            lacZα: LacZα fragment of β-galactosidase; lacZ fragment
   5083..107     -  CDS            yciV (fragment) (across the origin): RNAAM_ECOLI - Also known as trpH From Escherichia coli (strain K12).
