[The description below was written by a language model from this plasmid's Addgene catalogue record and pLannotate feature annotations shown in this document.]
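Description:
pGEX-PP-NEDD4L-WW1(193-226) is a bacterial expression plasmid built on the pGEX-PP-GFP backbone. It produces the first WW domain of human NEDD4L (residues 193–226, a 105 bp insert) as an N-terminal glutathione S-transferase fusion in E. coli. It is maintained through a ColE1/pMB1-type origin and selected with ampicillin via the TEM β-lactamase gene (bla) and its own promoter. Short rop and bom fragments are remnants of the pBR322 lineage.

Expression is driven by the hybrid tac promoter followed by a lac operator, and the plasmid carries lacI under its own promoter. Transcription is therefore repressed until IPTG is added. The reading frame starts with Schistosoma japonicum GST, which allows glutathione-affinity purification. It continues through an HRV 3C (PreScission) protease site that lets the tag be removed, and then into the WW1 insert, which was introduced by ligation-independent cloning. The catalogue entry also lists a thrombin site between GST and the insert, but the automated annotation did not call one.

The annotation labels the roughly 90 bp segment after the 3C site as a fragment of Drosophila Yorkie. This is most likely a homology hit to the conserved WW domain fold rather than a different insert, since its position and size match the NEDD4L WW1 domain. The sequenced record is 5,092 nt, shorter than the 5,902 bp total listed in the catalogue, and the record does not explain the discrepancy.

The associated work examined interactions between AMOT PPxY motifs and NEDD4L WW domains in HIV-1 release. This is consistent with using the plasmid to make recombinant WW1 protein for binding or structural studies, though the record states only that it expresses the domain in bacteria.
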