Addgene plasmid #166701: pGEX-PP-NEDD4L-WW1(193-226)
Purpose: expresses NEDD4L WW1 in bacterial cells
Depositing lab: Wesley Sundquist. Depositing organization: University of Utah. Publication: Interactions between AMOT PPxY Motifs and NEDD4L WW Domains Function in HIV-1 Release. Rheinemann L, Thompson T, Mercenne G, Paine EL, Peterson FC, Volkman BF, Alam SL, Alian A, Sundquist WI. J Biol Chem. 2021 Jul 17:100975. doi: 10.1016/j.jbc.2021.100975. PubMed 34284061.
Backbone
  Vector backbone: pGEX-PP-GFP
  Backbone size w/o insert (bp): 5797
  Total vector size (bp): 5902
  Vector type: Bacterial Expression
Growth in bacteria
  Bacterial resistance: Ampicillin, 100 μg/mL
  Growth temperature: 37°C
  Growth strain: DH5alpha
  Copy number: Unknown
Gene/Insert
  Gene/Insert name: NEDD4L WW1 domain
  Species: H. sapiens (human)
  Insert size (bp): 105
  Promoter: tac promoter
  Tag / fusion protein: GST (N terminal on backbone); Thrombin site (N terminal on backbone); HRV 3C site (N terminal on backbone)
  Cloning method: Ligation Independent Cloning
  Sequencing primers: 5′ GGGCTGGCAAGCCACGTTTGGTG; 3′ CCGGGAGCTGCATGTGTCAGAGG
Terms and licenses: Academic/Nonprofit Terms; Industry Terms: Not Available to Industry
How to cite: pGEX-PP-NEDD4L-WW1(193-226) was a gift from Wesley Sundquist (Addgene plasmid # 166701 ; http://n2t.net/addgene:166701 ; RRID:Addgene_166701)
